>Addgene plasmid #215475 | pEF.DEST51-ANXA6-mScarlet | addgene full sequence | sequence record 449417 | Addgene NGS Result
AATATTATTGAAGCATTTATCAGGGTTATTGTCTCATGAGCGGATACATATTTGAATGTATTTAGAAAAA
TAAACAAATAGGGGTTCCGCGCACATTTCCCCGAAAAGTGCCACCTGACGTCGACGGATCGGGAGATCTC
CCGATCCCCTATGGTGCACTCTCAGTACAATCTGCTCTGATGCCGCATAGTTAAGCCAGTATCTGCTCCC
TGCTTGTGTGTTGGAGGTCGCTGAGTAGTGCGCGAGCAAAATTTAAGCTACAACAAGGCAAGGCTTGACC
GACAATTGCATGAAGAATCTGCTTAGGGTTAGGCGTTTTGCGCTGCTTCGCGATGTACGGGCCAGATATA
CGCGTTGACATTGATTATTGACTAGGCTTTTGCAAAAAGCTTTGCAAAGATGGATAAAGTTTTAAACAGA
GAGGAATCTTTGCAGCTAATGGACCTTCTAGGTCTTGAAAGGAGTGGGAATTGGCTCCGGTGCCCGTCAG
TGGGCAGAGCGCACATCGCCCACAGTCCCCGAGAAGTTGGGGGGAGGGGTCGGCAATTGAACCGGTGCCT
AGAGAAGGTGGCGCGGGGTAAACTGGGAAAGTGATGTCGTGTACTGGCTCCGCCTTTTTCCCGAGGGTGG
GGGAGAACCGTATATAAGTGCAGTAGTCGCCGTGAACGTTCTTTTTCGCAACGGGTTTGCCGCCAGAACA
CAGGTAAGTGCCGTGTGTGGTTCCCGCGGGCCTGGCCTCTTTACGGGTTATGGCCCTTGCGTGCCTTGAA
TTACTTCCACCTGGCTGCAGTACGTGATTCTTGATCCCGAGCTTCGGGTTGGAAGTGGGTGGGAGAGTTC
GAGGCCTTGCGCTTAAGGAGCCCCTTCGCCTCGTGCTTGAGTTGAGGCCTGGCCTGGGCGCTGGGGCCGC
CGCGTGCGAATCTGGTGGCACCTTCGCGCCTGTCTCGCTGCTTTCGATAAGTCTCTAGCCATTTAAAATT
TTTGATGACCTGCTGCGACGCTTTTTTTCTGGCAAGATAGTCTTGTAAATGCGGGCCAAGATCTGCACAC
TGGTATTTCGGTTTTTGGGGCCGCGGGCGGCGACGGGGCCCGTGCGTCCCAGCGCACATGTTCGGCGAGG
CGGGGCCTGCGAGCGCGGCCACCGAGAATCGGACGGGGGTAGTCTCAAGCTGGCCGGCCTGCTCTGGTGC
CTGGCCTCGCGCCGCCGTGTATCGCCCCGCCCTGGGCGGCAAGGCTGGCCCGGTCGGCACCAGTTGCGTG
AGCGGAAAGATGGCCGCTTCCCGGCCCTGCTGCAGGGAGCTCAAAATGGAGGACGCGGCGCTCGGGAGAG
CGGGCGGGTGAGTCACCCACACAAAGGAAAAGGGCCTTTCCGTCCTCAGCCGTCGCTTCATGTGACTCCA
CGGAGTACCGGGCGCCGTCCAGGCACCTCGATTAGTTCTCGAGCTTTTGGAGTACGTCGTCTTTAGGTTG
GGGGGAGGGGTTTTATGCGATGGAGTTTCCCCACACTGAGTGGGTGGAGACTGAAGTTAGGCCAGCTTGG
CACTTGATGTAATTCTCCTTGGAATTTGCCCTTTTTGAGTTTGGATCTTGGTTCATTCTCAAGCCTCAGA
CAGTGGTTCAAAGTTTTTTTCTTCCATTTCAGGTGTCGTGAGGAATTAGCTTGGTACTAATACGACTCAC
TATAGGGAGACCCAAGCTGGCTAGGTAAGCTTGATCAACAAGTTTGTACAAAAAAGCAGGCTGGCGCCGG
AACCAATTCAGTCGACTGGTACCGGCACCATGGCCAAACCAGCACAGGGTGCCAAGTACCGGGGCTCCAT
CCATGACTTCCCAGGCTTTGACCCCAACCAGGATGCCGAGGCTCTGTACACTGCCATGAAGGGCTTTGGC
AGTGACAAGGAGGCCATACTGGACATAATCACCTCACGGAGCAACAGGCAGAGGCAGGAGGTCTGCCAGA
GCTACAAGTCCCTCTACGGCAAGGACCTCATTGCTGATTTAAAGTATGAATTGACGGGCAAGTTTGAACG
GTTGATTGTGGGCCTGATGAGGCCACCTGCCTATTGTGATGCCAAAGAAATTAAAGATGCCATCTCGGGC
ATTGGCACTGATGAGAAGTGCCTCATTGAGATCTTGGCTTCCCGGACCAATGAGCAGATGCACCAGCTGG
TGGCAGCATACAAAGATGCCTACGAGCGGGACCTGGAGGCTGACATCATCGGCGACACCTCTGGCCACTT
CCAGAAGATGCTTGTGGTCCTGCTCCAGGGAACCAGGGAGGAGGATGACGTAGTGAGCGAGGACCTGGTA
CAACAGGATGTCCAGGACCTATACGAGGCAGGGGAACTGAAATGGGGAACAGATGAAGCCCAGTTCATTT
ACATCTTGGGAAATCGCAGCAAGCAGCATCTTCGGTTGGTGTTCGATGAGTATCTGAAGACCACAGGGAA
GCCGATTGAAGCCAGCATCCGAGGGGAGCTGTCTGGGGACTTTGAGAAGCTAATGCTGGCCGTAGTGAAG
TGTATCCGGAGCACCCCGGAATATTTTGCTGAAAGGCTCTTCAAGGCTATGAAGGGCCTGGGGACTCGGG
ACAACACCCTGATCCGCATCATGGTCTCCCGTAGTGAGTTGGACATGCTCGACATTCGGGAGATCTTCCG
GACCAAGTATGAGAAGTCCCTCTACAGCATGATCAAGAATGACACCTCTGGCGAGTACAAGAAGACTCTG
CTGAAGCTGTCTGGGGGAGATGATGATGCTGCTGGCCAGTTCTTCCCGGAGGCAGCGCAGGTGGCCTATC
AGATGTGGGAACTTAGTGCAGTGGCCCGAGTAGAGCTGAAGGGAACTGTGCGCCCAGCCAATGACTTCAA
CCCTGACGCAGATGCCAAAGCGCTGCGGAAAGCCATGAAGGGACTCGGGACTGACGAAGACACAATCATC
GATATCATCACGCACCGCAGCAATGTCCAGCGGCAGCAGATCCGGCAGACCTTCAAGTCTCACTTTGGCC
GGGACTTAATGACTGACCTGAAGTCTGAGATCTCTGGAGACCTGGCAAGGCTGATTCTGGGGCTCATGAT
GCCACCGGCCCATTACGATGCCAAGCAGTTGAAGAAGGCCATGGAGGGAGCCGGCACAGATGAAAAGGCT
CTTATTGAAATCCTGGCCACTCGGACCAATGCTGAAATCCGGGCCATCAATGAGGCCTATAAGGAGGACT
ATCACAAGTCCCTGGAGGATGCTCTGAGCTCAGACACATCTGGCCACTTCAGGAGGATCCTCATTTCTCT
GGCCACGGGGCATCGTGAGGAGGGAGGAGAAAACCTGGACCAGGCACGGGAAGATGCCCAGGTGGCTGCT
GAGATCTTGGAAATAGCAGACACACCTAGTGGAGACAAAACTTCCTTGGAGACACGTTTCATGACGATCC
TGTGTACCCGGAGCTATCCGCACCTCCGGAGAGTCTTCCAGGAGTTCATCAAGATGACCAACTATGACGT
GGAGCACACCATCAAGAAGGAGATGTCTGGGGATGTCAGGGATGCATTTGTGGCCATTGTTCAAAGTGTC
AAGAACAAGCCTCTCTTCTTTGCCGACAAACTTTACAAATCCATGAAGGGTGCTGGCACAGATGAGAAGA
CTCTGACCAGGATCATGGTATCCCGCAGTGAGATTGACCTGCTCAACATCCGGAGGGAATTCATTGAGAA
ATATGACAAGTCTCTCCACCAAGCCATTGAGGGTGACACCTCCGGAGACTTCCTGAAGGCCTTGCTGGCT
CTCTGTGGTGGTGAGGACGGCGGATCCATGGTGAGCAAGGGCGAGGCAGTGATCAAGGAGTTCATGCGGT
TCAAGGTGCACATGGAGGGCTCCATGAACGGCCACGAGTTCGAGATCGAGGGCGAGGGCGAGGGCCGCCC
CTACGAGGGCACCCAGACCGCCAAGCTGAAGGTGACCAAGGGTGGCCCCCTGCCCTTCTCCTGGGACATC
CTGTCCCCTCAGTTCATGTACGGCTCCAGGGCCTTCACCAAGCACCCCGCCGACATCCCCGACTACTATA
AGCAGTCCTTCCCCGAGGGCTTCAAGTGGGAGCGCGTGATGAACTTCGAGGACGGCGGCGCCGTGACCGT
GACCCAGGACACCTCCCTGGAGGACGGCACCCTGATCTACAAGGTGAAGCTCCGCGGCACCAACTTCCCT
CCTGACGGCCCCGTAATGCAGAAGAAGACAATGGGCTGGGAAGCGTCCACCGAGCGGTTGTACCCCGAGG
ACGGCGTGCTGAAGGGCGACATTAAGATGGCCCTGCGCCTGAAGGACGGCGGCCGCTACCTGGCGGACTT
CAAGACCACCTACAAGGCCAAGAAGCCCGTGCAGATGCCCGGCGCCTACAACGTCGACCGCAAGTTGGAC
ATCACCTCCCACAACGAGGACTACACCGTGGTGGAACAGTACGAACGCTCCGAGGGCCGCCACTCCACCG
GCGGCATGGACGAGCTGTACAAGTAGTAACTCGAGTAGACCCAGCTTTCTTGTACAAAGTGGTTGATCTA
GAGGGCCCGCGGTTCGAAGGTAAGCCTATCCCTAACCCTCTCCTCGGTCTCGATTCTACGCGTACCGGTC
ATCATCACCATCACCATTGAGTTTAAACCCGCTGATCAGCCTCGACTGTGCCTTCTAGTTGCCAGCCATC
TGTTGTTTGCCCCTCCCCCGTGCCTTCCTTGACCCTGGAAGGTGCCACTCCCACTGTCCTTTCCTAATAA
AATGAGGAAATTGCATCGCATTGTCTGAGTAGGTGTCATTCTATTCTGGGGGGTGGGGTGGGGCAGGACA
GCAAGGGGGAGGATTGGGAAGACAATAGCAGGCATGCTGGGGATGCGGTGGGCGCTATGGCTTCTGAGGC
GGAAAGAACCAGCTGGGGCTCTAGGGGGTATCCCC
[124 nt withheld, positions 4936-5059]
C
[91 nt withheld, positions 5061-5151]
A
[49 nt withheld, positions 5153-5201]
CCTTTGACGTTGGAGTCCACGTTCTTT
[37 nt withheld, positions 5229-5265]
ACCCTATCTCGGTCTATTCTTTTGATTTATAAGGGATTTTGCCGATTTCGGCCTATTGGTTAAAAAATGA
GCTGATTTAACAAAAATTTAACGCGAATTAATTCTGTGGAATGTGTGTCAGTTAGGGTGTGGAAAGTCCC
CAGGCTCCCCAGCAGGCAGAAGTATGCAAAGCATGCATCTCAATTAGTCAGCAACCAGGTGTGGAAAGTC
CCCAGGCTCCCCAGCAGGCAGAAGTATGCAAAGCATGCATCTCAATTAGTCAGCAACCATAGTCCCGCCC
CTAACTCCGCCCATCCCGCCCCTAACTCCGCCCAGTTCCGCCCATTCTCCGCCCCATGGCTGACTAATTT
TTTTTATTTATGCAGAGGCCGAGGCCGCCTCTGCCTCTGAGCTATTCCAGAAGTAGTGAGGAGGCTTTTT
TGGAGGCCTAGGCTTTTGCAAAAAGCTCCCGGGAGCTTGTATATCCATTTTCGGATCTGATCAGCACGTG
TTGACAATTAATCATCGGCATAGTATATCGGCATAGTATAATACGACAAGGTGAGGAACTAAACCATGGC
CAAGCCTTTGTCTCAAGAAGAATCCACCCTCATTGAAAGAGCAACGGCTACAATCAACAGCATCCCCATC
TCTGAAGACTACAGCGTCGCCAGCGCAGCTCTCTCTAGCGACGGCCGCATCTTCACTGGTGTCAATGTAT
ATCATTTTACTGGGGGACCTTGTGCAGAACTCGTGGTGCTGGGCACTGCTGCTGCTGCGGCAGCTGGCAA
CCTGACTTGTATCGTCGCGATCGGAAATGAGAACAGGGGCATCTTGAGCCCCTGCGGACGGTGCCGACAG
GTGCTTCTCGATCTGCATCCTGGGATCAAAGCCATAGTGAAGGACAGTGATGGACAGCCGACGGCAGTTG
GGATTCGTGAATTGCTGCCCTCTGGTTATGTGTGGGAGGGCTAAGCACTTCGTGGCCGAGGAGCAGGACT
GACACGTGCTACGAGATTTCGATTCCACCGCCGCCTTCTATGAAAGGTTGGGCTTCGGAATCGTTTTCCG
GGACGCCGGCTGGATGATCCTCCAGCGCGGGGATCTCATGCTGGAGTTCTTCGCCCACCCCAACTTGTTT
ATTGCAGCTTATAATGGTTACAAATAAAGCAATAGCATCACAAATTTCACAAATAAAGCATTTTTTTCAC
TGCATTCTAGTTGTGGTTTGTCCAAACTCATCAATGTATCTTATCATGTCTGTATACCGTCGACCTCTAG
CTAGAGCTTGGCGTAATCATGGTCATAGCTGTTTCCTGTGTGAAATTGTTATCCGCTCACAATTCCACAC
AACATACGAGCCGGAAGCATAAAGTGTAAAGCCTGGGGTGCCTAATGAGTGAGCTAACTCACATTAATTG
CGTTGCGCTCACTGCCCGCTTTCCAGTCGGGAAACCTGTCGTGCCAGCTGCATTAATGAATCGGCCAACG
CGCGGGGAGAGGCGGTTTGCGTATTGGGCGCTCTTCCGCTTCCTCGCTCACTGACTCGCTGCGCTCGGTC
GTTCGGCTGCGGCGAGCGGTATCAGCTCACTCAAAGGCGGTAATACGGTTATCCACAGAATCAGGGGATA
ACGCAGGAAAGAACATGTGAGCAAAAGGCCAGGAACCGTAAAAAGGCCGCGTTGCTGGCGTTTTTCCATA
GGCTCCGCCCCCCTGACGAGCATCACAAAAATCGACGCTCAAGTCAGAGGTGGCGAAACCCGACAGGACT
ATAAAGATACCAGGCGTTTCCCCCTGGAAGCTCCCTCGTGCGCTCTCCTGTTCCGACCCTGCCGCTTACC
GGATACCTGTCCGCCTTTCTCCCTTCGGGAAGCGTGGCGCTTTCTCATAGCTCACGCTGTAGGTATCTCA
GTTCGGTGTAGGTCGTTCGCTCCAAGCTGGGCTGTGTGCACGAACCCCCCGTTCAGCCCGACCGCTGCGC
CTTATCCGGTAACTATCGTCTTGAGTCCAACCCGGTAAGACACGACTTATCGCCACTGGCAGCAGCCACT
GGTAACAGGATTAGCAGAGCGAGGTATGTAGGCGGTGCTACAGAGTTCTTGAAGTGGTGGCCTAACTACG
GCTACACTAGAAGAACAGTATTTGGTATCTGCGCTCTGCTGAAGCCAGTTACCTTCGGAAAAAGAGTTGG
TAGCTCTTGATCCGGCAAACAAACCACCGCTGGTAGCGGTGGTTTTTTTGTTTGCAAGCAGCAGATTACG
CGCAGAAAAAAAGGATCTCAAGAAGATCCTTTGATCTTTTCTACGGGGTCTGACGCTCAGTGGAACGAAA
ACTCACGTTAAGGGATTTTGGTCATGAGATTATCAAAAAGGATCTTCACCTAGATCCTTTTAAATTAAAA
ATGAAGTTTTAAATCAATCTAAAGTATATATGAGTAAACTTGGTCTGACAGTTACCAATGCTTAATCAGT
GAGGCACCTATCTCAGCGATCTGTCTATTTCGTTCATCCATAGTTGCCTGACTCCCCGTCGTGTAGATAA
CTACGATACGGGAGGGCTTACCATCTGGCCCCAGTGCTGCAATGATACCGCGAGACCCACGCTCACCGGC
TCCAGATTTATCAGCAATAAACCAGCCAGCCGGAAGGGCCGAGCGCAGAAGTGGTCCTGCAACTTTATCC
GCCTCCATCCAGTCTATTAATTGTTGCCGGGAAGCTAGAGTAAGTAGTTCGCCAGTTAATAGTTTGCGCA
ACGTTGTTGCCATTGCTACAGGCATCGTGGTGTCACGCTCGTCGTTTGGTATGGCTTCATTCAGCTCCGG
TTCCCAACGATCAAGGCGAGTTACATGATCCCCCATGTTGTGCAAAAAAGCGGTTAGCTCCTTCGGTCCT
CCGATCGTTGTCAGAAGTAAGTTGGCCGCAGTGTTATCACTCATGGTTATGGCAGCACTGCATAATTCTC
TTACTGTCATGCCATCCGTAAGATGCTTTTCTGTGACTGGTGAGTACTCAACCAAGTCATTCTGAGAATA
GTGTATGCGGCGACCGAGTTGCTCTTGCCCGGCGTCAATACGGGATAATACCGCGCCACATAGCAGAACT
TTAAAAGTGCTCATCATTGGAAAACGTTCTTCGGGGCGAAAACTCTCAAGGATCTTACCGCTGTTGAGAT
CCAGTTCGATGTAACCCACTCGTGCACCCAACTGATCTTCAGCATCTTTTACTTTCACCAGCGTTTCTGG
GTGAGCAAAAACAGGAAGGCAAAATGCCGCAAAAAAGGGAATAAGGGCGACACGGAAATGTTGAATACTC
ATACTCTTCCTTTTTC
Features (pLannotate 1.2.2; 26 found; start..end, strand, type, name):
    150..202     -  misc_feature   bom (fragment): basis of mobility region from pBR322
    357..375     +  enhancer       CMV enhancer (fragment): human cytomegalovirus immediate early enhancer
    400..466     +  CDS            small t antigen (fragment): SV40 (simian virus 40) small t antigen
    473..1651    +  promoter       EF-1α promoter: strong constitutive promoter for human elongation factor EF-1α
   1668..1686    +  promoter       T7 promoter: promoter for bacteriophage T7 RNA polymerase
   1718..1742    +  protein_bind   attB1: mutant version of attB; recombination site for the Gateway® BP reaction BP Clonase™
   1780..3798    +  CDS            ANXA6: ANXA6_HUMAN - Also known as ANX6. Experimental evidence at protein level: Swiss-Prot protein existence level 1. May associate with CD21. May regulate the release of Ca(2+) from intracellular stores. From Homo sapiens (Human).
   3808..4503    +  CDS            mScarlet: mScarlet is a basic (constitutively fluorescent) red fluorescent protein published in 2016, derived from synthetic construct. It has moderate acid sensitivity.
   4519..4543    -  protein_bind   attB2: mutant version of attB; recombination site for the Gateway® BP reaction BP Clonase™
   4569..4610    +  CDS            V5 tag: epitope tag from simian virus 5
   4666..4873    +  polyA_signal   bGH poly(A) signal: bovine growth hormone polyadenylation signal
   4894..4915    +  promoter       SV40 promoter (fragment): SV40 enhancer and early promoter
   4936..5364    +  rep_origin     f1 ori (sequence partly withheld): f1 bacteriophage origin of replication; arrow indicates direction of (+) strand synthesis
   5378..5707    +  promoter       SV40 promoter: SV40 enhancer and early promoter
   5755..5802    +  promoter       EM7 promoter: synthetic bacterial promoter&nbsp
   5821..6219    +  CDS            BSD: blasticidin S deaminase; Aspergillus terreus BSD; confers resistance to blasticidin
   6220..6247    +  CDS            BleoR (fragment): antibiotic-binding protein; Sh ble from Streptoalloteichus hindustanus; confers resistance to bleomycin, phleomycin, and Zeocin™
   6257..6382    +  CDS            ble (fragment): BLE_KLEPN - Experimental evidence at protein level: Swiss-Prot protein existence level 1. Binding protein with a strong affinity to the bleomycin family of antibiotics. Binds to CL990; an antimitotic-antibiotic compound. From Klebsiella pneumoniae.
   6377..6498    +  polyA_signal   SV40 poly(A) signal: SV40 polyadenylation signal
   6571..6587    -  protein_bind   lac operator: The lac repressor binds to the lac operator to inhibit transcription in E. coli. This inhibition can be relieved by adding lactose or isopropyl-β-D-thiogalactopyranoside (IPTG). lac repressor encoded by lacI
   6595..6625    -  promoter       lac promoter: promoter for the E. coli lac operon
   6640..6661    -  protein_bind   CAP binding site: CAP binding activates transcription in the presence of cAMP. E. coli catabolite activator protein
   6674..6766    -  CDS            lacI (fragment): lac repressor; lacI; The lac repressor binds to the lac operator to inhibit transcription in E. coli. This inhibition can be relieved by adding lactose or isopropyl-β-D-thiogalactopyranoside (IPTG).
   6938..7526    -  rep_origin     ori: high-copy-number ColE1/pMB1/pBR322/pUC origin of replication
   7697..8557    -  CDS            AmpR: β-lactamase; bla; confers resistance to ampicillin, carbenicillin, and related antibiotics
   8558..91      -  promoter       AmpR promoter (across the origin): bla
