[The description below was written by a language model from this plasmid's Addgene catalogue record and pLannotate feature annotations shown in this document.]
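Description:
pEF.DEST51-ANXA6-mScarlet is a mammalian expression plasmid built on the Gateway destination vector pEF-DEST51, carrying human Annexin A6 (ANXA6) fused at its C terminus to the red fluorescent protein mScarlet. It is propagated in E. coli as a high-copy plasmid through a ColE1/pUC-type origin with ampicillin selection (AmpR under its own bla promoter), and it also contains an f1 origin for single-stranded DNA production. For selection in mammalian cells, a blasticidin S deaminase (BSD) gene is driven by the SV40 early promoter, with an adjacent EM7 bacterial promoter, and is terminated by an SV40 polyadenylation signal.

The expression cassette uses the strong constitutive human EF-1α promoter, followed by a T7 promoter. The ANXA6 coding sequence and the immediately downstream mScarlet coding sequence lie between attB1 and attB2 sites, the recombination scars expected after Gateway transfer of the insert into the destination vector. A backbone-encoded V5 epitope tag sits downstream of attB2, ahead of the bGH polyadenylation signal. The record lists only mScarlet as the tag, and it does not state whether the V5 sequence is translated as part of the fusion. Several short annotated fragments (CMV enhancer, small t antigen, BleoR/ble, lacI, bom) appear to be partial matches to backbone sequence rather than functional elements. The sequenced record is slightly shorter than the catalogued total size.

The construct is intended for constitutive expression of fluorescently labelled Annexin A6 in mammalian cells, allowing its visualisation by fluorescence microscopy. It was deposited in connection with work on integrin β1 phosphorylation and breast cancer cell invasion.
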