Addgene plasmid #215475: pEF.DEST51-ANXA6-mScarlet
Purpose: Expression vector with Annexin A6 tagged with mScarlet
Depositing lab: Johanna Ivaska. Publication: Dynamic regulation of integrin beta1 phosphorylation supports invasion of breast cancer cells. Conway JRW, Joshi O, Kaivola J, Follain G, Gounis M, Kuhl D, Ivaska J. Nat Cell Biol. 2025 May 26. doi: 10.1038/s41556-025-01663-4. PubMed 40419795.
Backbone
  Vector backbone: pEF-DEST51
  Backbone manufacturer: Thermo Fisher Scientific Inc.
  Backbone size w/o insert (bp): 7464
  Total vector size (bp): 8585
  Vector type: Mammalian Expression
  Selectable markers: Blasticidin
Growth in bacteria
  Bacterial resistance: Ampicillin, 100 μg/mL
  Growth temperature: 37°C
  Growth strain: DH5alpha
  Copy number: High Copy
Gene/Insert
  Gene/Insert name: ANXA6 (alt name: Annexin A6)
  Species: H. sapiens (human)
  Insert size (bp): 2724
  GenBank ID: NM_001155.5
  Entrez Gene: ANXA6 (a.k.a. ANX6, CBP68, CPB-II, p68, p70)
  Promoter: EF1a
  Tag / fusion protein: mScarlet (C terminal on insert)
  Cloning method: Gateway Cloning
  Sequencing primers: 5′ EF1a_F; 3′ BGH_R
Terms and licenses: Academic/Nonprofit Terms; Industry Terms
How to cite: pEF.DEST51-ANXA6-mScarlet was a gift from Johanna Ivaska (Addgene plasmid # 215475 ; http://n2t.net/addgene:215475 ; RRID:Addgene_215475)
